>Addgene plasmid #224385 | pLenti_CMV_Puro_SFB_GNB1L_WD 4 deletion | addgene full sequence | sequence record 448283 | Addgene NGS Result
GTTCTTTCCTGCGTTATCCCCTGATTCTGTGGATAACCGTATTACCGCCTTTGAGTGAGCTGATACCGCT
CGCCGCAGCCGAACGACCGAGCGCAGCGAGTCAGTGAGCGAGGAAGCGGAAGAGCGCCCAATACGCAAAC
CGCCTCTCCCCGCGCGTTGGCCGATTCATTAATGCAGCTGGCACGACAGGTTTCCCGACTGGAAAGCGGG
CAGTGAGCGCAACGCAATTAATGTGAGTTAGCTCACTCATTAGGCACCCCAGGCTTTACACTTTATGCTT
CCGGCTCGTATGTTGTGTGGAATTGTGAGCGGATAACAATTTCACACAGGAAACAGCTATGACCATGATT
ACGCCAAGCGCGCAATTAACCCTCACTAAAGGGAACAAAAGCTGGAGCTGCAAGCTTAATGTAGTCTTAT
GCAATACTCTTGTAGTCTTGCAACATGGTAACGATGAGTTAGCAACATGCCTTACAAGGAGAGAAAAAGC
ACCGTGCATGCCGATTGGTGGAAGTAAGGTGGTACGATCGTGCCTTATTAGGAAGGCAACAGACGGGTCT
GACATGGATTGGACGAACCACTGAATTGCCGCATTGCAGAGATATTGTATTTAAGTGCCTAGCTCGATAC
ATAAACGGGTCTCTCTGGTTAGACCAGATCTGAGCCTGGGAGCTCTCTGGCTAACTAGGGAACCCACTGC
TTAAGCCTCAATAAAGCTTGCCTTGAGTGCTTCAAGTAGTGTGTGCCCGTCTGTTGTGTGACTCTGGTAA
CTAGAGATCCCTCAGACCCTTTTAGTCAGTGTGGAAAATCTCTAGCAGTGGCGCCCGAACAGGGACTTGA
AAGCGAAAGGGAAACCAGAGGAGCTCTCTCGACGCAGGACTCGGCTTGCTGAAGCGCGCACGGCAAGAGG
CGAGGGGCGGCGACTGGTGAGTACGCCAAAAATTTTGACTAGCGGAGGCTAGAAGGAGAGAGATGGGTGC
GAGAGCGTCAGTATTAAGCGGGGGAGAATTAGATCGCGATGGGAAAAAATTCGGTTAAGGCCAGGGGGAA
AGAAAAAATATAAATTAAAACATATAGTATGGGCAAGCAGGGAGCTAGAACGATTCGCAGTTAATCCTGG
CCTGTTAGAAACATCAGAAGGCTGTAGACAAATACTGGGACAGCTACAACCATCCCTTCAGACAGGATCA
GAAGAACTTAGATCATTATATAATACAGTAGCAACCCTCTATTGTGTGCATCAAAGGATAGAGATAAAAG
ACACCAAGGAAGCTTTAGACAAGATAGAGGAAGAGCAAAACAAAAGTAAGACCACCGCACAGCAAGCGGC
CGCTGATCTTCAGACCTGGAGGAGGAGATATGAGGGACAATTGGAGAAGTGAATTATATAAATATAAAGT
AGTAAAAATTGAACCATTAGGAGTAGCACCCACCAAGGCAAAGAGAAGAGTGGTGCAGAGAGAAAAAAGA
GCAGTGGGAATAGGAGCTTTGTTCCTTGGGTTCTTGGGAGCAGCAGGAAGCACTATGGGCGCAGCGTCAA
TGACGCTGACGGTACAGGCCAGACAATTATTGTCTGGTATAGTGCAGCAGCAGAACAATTTGCTGAGGGC
TATTGAGGCGCAACAGCATCTGTTGCAACTCACAGTCTGGGGCATCAAGCAGCTCCAGGCAAGAATCCTG
GCTGTGGAAAGATACCTAAAGGATCAACAGCTCCTGGGGATTTGGGGTTGCTCTGGAAAACTCATTTGCA
CCACTGCTGTGCCTTGGAATGCTAGTTGGAGTAATAAATCTCTGGAACAGATTTGGAATCACACGACCTG
GATGGAGTGGGACAGAGAAATTAACAATTACACAAGCTTAATACACTCCTTAATTGAAGAATCGCAAAAC
CAGCAAGAAAAGAATGAACAAGAATTATTGGAATTAGATAAATGGGCAAGTTTGTGGAATTGGTTTAACA
TAACAAATTGGCTGTGGTATATAAAATTATTCATAATGATAGTAGGAGGCTTGGTAGGTTTAAGAATAGT
TTTTGCTGTACTTTCTATAGTGAATAGAGTTAGGCAGGGATATTCACCATTATCGTTTCAGACCCACCTC
CCAACCCCGAGGGGACCCGACAGGCCCGAAGGAATAGAAGAAGAAGGTGGAGAGAGAGACAGAGACAGAT
CCATTCGATTAGTGAACGGATCTCGACGGTATCGGTTAACTTTTAAAAGAAAAGGGGGGATTGGGGGGTA
CAGTGCAGGGGAAAGAATAGTAGACATAATAGCAACAGACATACAAACTAAAGAATTACAAAAACAAATT
ACAAAATTCAAAATTTTATCGATAAGCTTGGGAGTTCCGCGTTACATAACTTACGGTAAATGGCCCGCCT
GGCTGACCGCCCAACGACCCCCGCCCATTGACGTCAATAATGACGTATGTTCCCATAGTAACGCCAATAG
GGACTTTCCATTGACGTCAATGGGTGGAGTATTTACGGTAAACTGCCCACTTGGCAGTACATCAAGTGTA
TCATATGCCAAGTACGCCCCCTATTGACGTCAATGACGGTAAATGGCCCGCCTGGCATTATGCCCAGTAC
ATGACCTTATGGGACTTTCCTACTTGGCAGTACATCTACGTATTAGTCATCGCTATTACCATGGTGATGC
GGTTTTGGCAGTACATCAATGGGCGTGGATAGCGGTTTGACTCACGGGGATTTCCAAGTCTCCACCCCAT
TGACGTCAATGGGAGTTTGTTTTGGCACCAAAATCAACGGGACTTTCCAAAATGTCGTAACAACTCCGCC
CCATTGACGCAAATGGGCGGTAGGCGTGTACGGTGGGAGGTCTATATAAGCAGAGCTCGTTTAGTGAACC
GTCAGATCGCCTGGAGACGCCATCCACGCTGTTTTGACCTCCATAGAAGACACCGACTCATGAAAGAAAC
CGCTGCTGCTAAATTCGAACGCCAGCACATGGACAGCGGAGCCGGCGCAGGAGCCGGCGCTGACGCGCCT
GACTACAAAGACGATGACGACAAGGGAGATTACAAGGATGACGATGACAAAGGCGCGTCGATGGACGAGA
AGACCACCGGCTGGCGGGGCGGCCACGTGGTGGAGGGCCTGGCCGGCGAGCTGGAGCAGCTGCGGGCCAG
GCTGGAGCACCACCCTCAGGGCCAGCGGGAGCCCTCCGGCGGCTGCAAGCTGGGCGGCGCGCCTGAATTC
TGCAGTCGACGGTACCGCGGGCCCATCGCTCGAGAGATAGTCCAGTGTGGTGGAATTCTGCAGATATCAA
CAAGTTTGTACAAAAAAGCAGGCTCCACCATGACGGCCCCCTGCCCGCCGCCACCTCCAGACCCCCAGTT
TGTCCTCCGAGGCACCCAGTCACCGGTGCATGCGCTGCACTTCTGCGAAGGAGCCCAGGCTCAGGGGCGC
CCGCTCCTCTTCTCAGGGTCTCAGAGTGGCCTGGTACACATCTGGAGCCTGCAGACGCGGAGAGCGGTTA
CCACCCTGGATGGCCACGGCGGCCAGTGTGTGACCTGGCTGCAGACGCTGCCCCAGGGGCGCCAGCTCCT
CAGTCAGGGCCGGGACCTGAAGCTGTGCCTGTGGGACCTCGCGGAGGGCAGGAGCGCTGTCGTGGACTCC
GTGTGCTTGGAGAGTGTGGGCTTCTGCCGGAGCAGCATCCTGGCCGGGGGCCAGCCACGCTGGACGCTTG
CCGTGCCAGGGAGGGGCAGCGACGAGGTTCAGATTCTGGAGATGCCCTCCAAGACGTCAGTGTGCTCTGA
GCAGAAGGTGTGCAGCCGCATCGCCTGCCATGAGGAGCCCGTCATGGACCTTGACTTTGACTCCCAGAAG
GCCAGGGGCATCTCAGGCTCCGCGGGGAAGGCGCTGGCTGTCTGGAGCCTGGACTGGCAGCAGGCCCTGC
AGGTGCGTGGGACTCATGAACTCACCAATCCCGGGATCGCCGAGGTCACGATCCGGCCAGATCGCAAGAT
CCTGGCCACCGCAGGCTGGGACCACCGCATCCGCGTGTTCCACTGGCGGACGATGCAGCCACTGGCCGTG
CTGGCCTTCCACAGCGCCGCTGTCCAGTGCGTGGCCTTCACCGCCGATGGCTTGCTGGCCGCGGGCTCCA
AGGATCAGCGGATCAGCCTCTGGTCACTCTACCCACGCGCATGGATCCACCCAGCTTTCTTGTACAAAGT
GGTTGATATCCAGCACAGTGGCGGCCGCTCGACAATCAACCTCTGGATTACAAAATTTGTGAAAGATTGA
CTGGTATTCTTAACTATGTTGCTCCTTTTACGCTATGTGGATACGCTGCTTTAATGCCTTTGTATCATGC
TATTGCTTCCCGTATGGCTTTCATTTTCTCCTCCTTGTATAAATCCTGGTTGCTGTCTCTTTATGAGGAG
TTGTGGCCCGTTGTCAGGCAACGTGGCGTGGTGTGCACTGTGTTTGCTGACGCAACCCCCACTGGTTGGG
GCATTGCCACCACCTGTCAGCTCCTTTCCGGGACTTTCGCTTTCCCCCTCCCTATTGCCACGGCGGAACT
CATCGCCGCCTGCCTTGCCCGCTGCTGGACAGGGGCTCGGCTGTTGGGCACTGACAATTCCGTGGTGTTG
TCGGGGAAGCTGACGTCCTTTCCATGGCTGCTCGCCTGTGTTGCCACCTGGATTCTGCGCGGGACGTCCT
TCTGCTACGTCCCTTCGGCCCTCAATCCAGCGGACCTTCCTTCCCGCGGCCTGCTGCCGGCTCTGCGGCC
TCTTCCGCGTCTTCGCCTTCGCCCTCAGACGAGTCGGATCTCCCTTTGGGCCGCCTCCCCGCCTGGAATT
CTACCGGGTAGGGGAGGCGCTTTTCCCAAGGCAGTCTGGAGCATGCGCTTTAGCAGCCCCGCTGGGCACT
TGGCGCTACACAAGTGGCCTCTGGCCTCGCACACATTCCACATCCACCGGTAGGCGCCAACCGGCTCCGT
TCTTTGGTGGCCCCTTCGCGCCACCTTCTACTCCTCCCCTAGTCAGGAAGTTCCCCCCCGCCCCGCAGCT
CGCGTCGTGCAGGACGTGACAAATGGAAGTAGCACGTCTCACTAGTCTCGTGCAGATGGACAGCACCGCT
GAGCAATGGAAGCGGGTAGGCCTTTGGGGCAGCGGCCAATAGCAGCTTTGCTCCTTCGCTTTCTGGGCTC
AGAGGCTGGGAAGGGGTGGGTCCGGGGGCGGGCTCAGGGGCGGGCTCAGGGGCGGGGCGGGCGCCCGAAG
GTCCTCCGGAGGCCCGGCATTCTGCACGCTTCAAAAGCGCACGTCTGCCGCGCTGTTCTCCTCTTCCTCA
TCTCCGGGCCTTTCGACCTGCAGCCCAAGCTTACCATGACCGAGTACAAGCCCACGGTGCGCCTCGCCAC
CCGCGACGACGTCCCCAGGGCCGTACGCACCCTCGCCGCCGCGTTCGCCGACTACCCCGCCACGCGCCAC
ACCGTCGATCCGGACCGCCACATCGAGCGGGTCACCGAGCTGCAAGAACTCTTCCTCACGCGCGTCGGGC
TCGACATCGGCAAGGTGTGGGTCGCGGACGACGGCGCCGCGGTGGCGGTCTGGACCACGCCGGAGAGCGT
CGAAGCGGGGGCGGTGTTCGCCGAGATCGGCCCGCGCATGGCCGAGTTGAGCGGTTCCCGGCTGGCCGCG
CAGCAACAGATGGAAGGCCTCCTGGCGCCGCACCGGCCCAAGGAGCCCGCGTGGTTCCTGGCCACCGTCG
GCGTCTCGCCCGACCACCAGGGCAAGGGTCTGGGCAGCGCCGTCGTGCTCCCCGGAGTGGAGGCGGCCGA
GCGCGCCGGGGTGCCCGCCTTCCTGGAGACCTCCGCGCCCCGCAACCTCCCCTTCTACGAGCGGCTCGGC
TTCACCGTCACCGCCGACGTCGAGGTGCCCGAAGGACCGCGCACCTGGTGCATGACCCGCAAGCCCGGTG
CCTGACGCCCGCCCCACGACCCGCAGCGCCCGACCGAAAGGAGCGCACGACCCCATGCATCTCGAGGGCC
CGGTACCTTTAAGACCAATGACTTACAAGGCAGCTGTAGATCTTAGCCACTTTTTAAAAGAAAAGGGGGG
ACTGGAAGGGCTAGCTCACTCCCAACGAAGACAAGATCTGCTTTTTGCTTGTACTGGGTCTCTCTGGTTA
GACCAGATCTGAGCCTGGGAGCTCTCTGGCTAACTAGGGAACCCACTGCTTAAGCCTCAATAAAGCTTGC
CTTGAGTGCTTCAAGTAGTGTGTGCCCGTCTGTTGTGTGACTCTGGTAACTAGAGATCCCTCAGACCCTT
TTAGTCAGTGTGGAAAATCTCTAGCAGTAGTAGTTCATGTCATCTTATTATTCAGTATTTATAACTTGCA
AAGAAATGAATATCAGAGAGTGAGAGGAACTTGTTTATTGCAGCTTATAATGGTTACAAATAAAGCAATA
GCATCACAAATTTCACAAATAAAGCATTTTTTTCACTGCATTCTAGTTGTGGTTTGTCCAAACTCATCAA
TGTATCTTATCATGTCTGGCTCTAGCTATCCCGCCCCTAACTCCGCCCATCCCGCCCCTAACTCCGCCCA
GTTCCGCCCATTCTCCGCCCCATGGCTGACTAATTTTTTTTATTTATGCAGAGGCCGAGGCCGCCTCGGC
CTCTGAGCTATTCCAGAAGTAGTGAGGAGGCTTTTTTGGAGGCCTAGGGACGTACCCAATTCGCCCTATA
GTGAGTCGTATTACGCGCGCTCACTGGCCGTCGTTTTACAACGTCGTGACTGGGAAAACCCTGGCGTTAC
CCAACTTAATCGCCTTGCAGCACATCCCCCTTTCGCCAGCTGGCGTAATAGCGAAGAGGCCCGCACCGAT
CGCCCTTCCCAACAGTTGCGCAGCCTGAATGGCGAATGGG
[124 nt withheld, positions 6901-7024]
C
[91 nt withheld, positions 7026-7116]
A
[49 nt withheld, positions 7118-7166]
CCTTTGACGTTGGAGTCCACGTTCTTT
[37 nt withheld, positions 7194-7230]
ACCCTATCTCGGTCTATTCTTTTGATTTATAAGGGATTTTGCCGATTTCGGCCTATTGGTTAAAAAATGA
GCTGATTTAACAAAAATTTAACGCGAATTTTAACAAAATATTAACGCTTACAATTTAGGTGGCACTTTTC
GGGGAAATGTGCGCGGAACCCCTATTTGTTTATTTTTCTAAATACATTCAAATATGTATCCGCTCATGAG
ACAATAACCCTGATAAATGCTTCAATAATATTGAAAAAGGAAGAGTATGAGTATTCAACATTTCCGTGTC
GCCCTTATTCCCTTTTTTGCGGCATTTTGCCTTCCTGTTTTTGCTCACCCAGAAACGCTGGTGAAAGTAA
AAGATGCTGAAGATCAGTTGGGTGCACGAGTGGGTTACATCGAACTGGATCTCAACAGCGGTAAGATCCT
TGAGAGTTTTCGCCCCGAAGAACGTTTTCCAATGATGAGCACTTTTAAAGTTCTGCTATGTGGCGCGGTA
TTATCCCGTATTGACGCCGGGCAAGAGCAACTCGGTCGCCGCATACACTATTCTCAGAATGACTTGGTTG
AGTACTCACCAGTCACAGAAAAGCATCTTACGGATGGCATGACAGTAAGAGAATTATGCAGTGCTGCCAT
AACCATGAGTGATAACACTGCGGCCAACTTACTTCTGACAACGATCGGAGGACCGAAGGAGCTAACCGCT
TTTTTGCACAACATGGGGGATCATGTAACTCGCCTTGATCGTTGGGAACCGGAGCTGAATGAAGCCATAC
CAAACGACGAGCGTGACACCACGATGCCTGTAGCAATGGCAACAACGTTGCGCAAACTATTAACTGGCGA
ACTACTTACTCTAGCTTCCCGGCAACAATTAATAGACTGGATGGAGGCGGATAAAGTTGCAGGACCACTT
CTGCGCTCGGCCCTTCCGGCTGGCTGGTTTATTGCTGATAAATCTGGAGCCGGTGAGCGTGGGTCTCGCG
GTATCATTGCAGCACTGGGGCCAGATGGTAAGCCCTCCCGTATCGTAGTTATCTACACGACGGGGAGTCA
GGCAACTATGGATGAACGAAATAGACAGATCGCTGAGATAGGTGCCTCACTGATTAAGCATTGGTAACTG
TCAGACCAAGTTTACTCATATATACTTTAGATTGATTTAAAACTTCATTTTTAATTTAAAAGGATCTAGG
TGAAGATCCTTTTTGATAATCTCATGACCAAAATCCCTTAACGTGAGTTTTCGTTCCACTGAGCGTCAGA
CCCCGTAGAAAAGATCAAAGGATCTTCTTGAGATCCTTTTTTTCTGCGCGTAATCTGCTGCTTGCAAACA
AAAAAACCACCGCTACCAGCGGTGGTTTGTTTGCCGGATCAAGAGCTACCAACTCTTTTTCCGAAGGTAA
CTGGCTTCAGCAGAGCGCAGATACCAAATACTGTTCTTCTAGTGTAGCCGTAGTTAGGCCACCACTTCAA
GAACTCTGTAGCACCGCCTACATACCTCGCTCTGCTAATCCTGTTACCAGTGGCTGCTGCCAGTGGCGAT
AAGTCGTGTCTTACCGGGTTGGACTCAAGACGATAGTTACCGGATAAGGCGCAGCGGTCGGGCTGAACGG
GGGGTTCGTGCACACAGCCCAGCTTGGAGCGAACGACCTACACCGAACTGAGATACCTACAGCGTGAGCT
ATGAGAAAGCGCCACGCTTCCCGAAGGGAGAAAGGCGGACAGGTATCCGGTAAGCGGCAGGGTCGGAACA
GGAGAGCGCACGAGGGAGCTTCCAGGGGGAAACGCCTGGTATCTTTATAGTCCTGTCGGGTTTCGCCACC
TCTGACTTGAGCGTCGATTTTTGTGATGCTCGTCAGGGGGGCGGAGCCTATGGAAAAACGCCAGCAACGC
GGCCTTTTTACGGTTCCTGGCCTTTTGCTGGCCTTTTGCTCACAT
Features (pLannotate 1.2.2; 35 found; start..end, strand, type, name):
      1..122     +  rep_origin     RSF ori (fragment): Plasmids containing the RSF 1030 origin of replication can be propagated in E. coli cells that contain additional plasmids with compatible origins.
    124..216     +  CDS            lacI (fragment): lac repressor; lacI; The lac repressor binds to the lac operator to inhibit transcription in E. coli. This inhibition can be relieved by adding lactose or isopropyl-β-D-thiogalactopyranoside (IPTG).
    229..250     +  protein_bind   CAP binding site: CAP binding activates transcription in the presence of cAMP. E. coli catabolite activator protein
    265..295     +  promoter       lac promoter: promoter for the E. coli lac operon
    303..319     +  protein_bind   lac operator: The lac repressor binds to the lac operator to inhibit transcription in E. coli. This inhibition can be relieved by adding lactose or isopropyl-β-D-thiogalactopyranoside (IPTG). lac repressor encoded by lacI
    364..382     +  promoter       T3 promoter: promoter for bacteriophage T3 RNA polymerase
    410..636     +  promoter       RSV promoter: Rous sarcoma virus enhancer/promoter
    637..817     +  LTR            5' LTR (truncated): truncated 5' long terminal repeat (LTR) from HIV-1
    864..989     +  misc_feature   HIV-1 Ψ: packaging signal of human immunodeficiency virus type 1
    973..1336    +  CDS            HIV-1 gag (fragment): gag protein from human immunodeficiency virus 1; gag
   1482..1715    +  misc_feature   RRE: The Rev response element (RRE) of HIV-1 allows for Rev-dependent mRNA export from the nucleus to the cytoplasm.
   2092..2192    +  CDS            Rev (fragment): human immunodeficiency virus 1 (HIV-1) Rev protein; rev; enhances nuclear export of unspliced and incompletely spliced viral mRNAs
   2211..2327    +  misc_feature   cPPT/CTS: central polypurine tract and central termination sequence of HIV-1
   2350..2653    +  enhancer       CMV enhancer: human cytomegalovirus immediate early enhancer
   2654..2857    +  promoter       CMV promoter: human cytomegalovirus (CMV) immediate early promoter
   2933..2977    +  CDS            S-Tag: affinity and epitope tag derived from pancreatic ribonuclease A
   3026..3054    +  CDS            3xFLAG (fragment): three tandem FLAG® epitope tags
   3071..3184    +  CDS            SBP: streptavidin-binding peptide selected from a peptide library; binds streptavidin with nanomolar affinity (Keefe et al., 2001)
   3215..3244    +  misc_feature   MCS (fragment): multiple cloning site
   3290..3314    +  protein_bind   attB1: mutant version of attB; recombination site for the Gateway® BP reaction BP Clonase™
   3320..4171    +  CDS            GNB1L (fragment): GNB1L_HUMAN - Also known as GY2, KIAA1645, WDR14. Experimental evidence at protein level: Swiss-Prot protein existence level 1. From Homo sapiens (Human).
   4179..4203    -  protein_bind   attB2: mutant version of attB; recombination site for the Gateway® BP reaction BP Clonase™
   4234..4822    +  misc_feature   WPRE: woodchuck hepatitis virus posttranscriptional regulatory element
   4836..5335    +  promoter       PGK promoter: mouse phosphoglycerate kinase 1 promoter
   5356..5955    +  CDS            PuroR: puromycin N-acetyltransferase; pac from Streptomyces alboniger; confers resistance to puromycin
   6023..6160    +  CDS            nef (fragment): NEF_HV1LA - Experimental evidence at protein level: Swiss-Prot protein existence level 1. Extracellular Nef protein targets CD4(+) T-lymphocytes for apoptosis by interacting with CXCR4 surface receptors. From Human immunodeficiency virus type 1 group M subtype B (isolate Lai) (HIV-1).
   6146..6326    +  LTR            5' LTR (truncated): truncated 5' long terminal repeat (LTR) from HIV-1
   6398..6519    +  polyA_signal   SV40 poly(A) signal: SV40 polyadenylation signal
   6559..6694    +  rep_origin     SV40 ori: SV40 origin of replication
   6715..6733    -  promoter       T7 promoter: promoter for bacteriophage T7 RNA polymerase
   6741..6896    +  CDS            lacZα (fragment): LacZα fragment of β-galactosidase; lacZ fragment
   6901..7329    +  rep_origin     f1 ori (sequence partly withheld): f1 bacteriophage origin of replication; arrow indicates direction of (+) strand synthesis
   7382..7486    +  promoter       AmpR promoter: bla
   7487..8347    +  CDS            AmpR: β-lactamase; bla; confers resistance to ampicillin, carbenicillin, and related antibiotics
   8518..9106    +  rep_origin     ori: high-copy-number ColE1/pMB1/pBR322/pUC origin of replication
