[The description below was written by a language model from this plasmid's Addgene catalogue record and pLannotate feature annotations shown in this document.]
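Description:
pLenti_CMV_Puro_SFB_GNB1L_WD 4 deletion is a 9,165-nt lentiviral transfer plasmid built on the pLenti-CMV-Puro backbone, used to make mammalian cell lines that stably express a domain-deletion mutant of human GNB1L. It is maintained in E. coli through a high-copy ColE1/pUC-type origin with ampicillin resistance (AmpR). The backbone also contains an f1 origin, an SV40 origin and leftover lac/lacZα, T3 and T7 cloning-vector elements. The viral portion has a third-generation-style layout. An RSV promoter fused to a truncated HIV-1 5' LTR drives genomic RNA production in packaging cells. It is followed by the Ψ packaging signal (extending into a gag fragment), the RRE for Rev-dependent nuclear export, and the cPPT/CTS. The cassette ends in a truncated 3' LTR followed by an SV40 polyadenylation signal. Packaging functions must be supplied in trans.

Between the LTRs, the CMV enhancer/promoter drives an N-terminal SFB triple tag, made up of an S-tag, a FLAG epitope (annotated as a partial 3xFLAG match) and the streptavidin-binding peptide. The tag lies upstream of the GNB1L coding sequence, which was inserted by Gateway recombination and is flanked by attB1 and attB2 sites. The insert lacks the fourth WD repeat (amino acids 153–195), consistent with its annotation as a GNB1L fragment. A WPRE downstream of the insert enhances transcript expression, and a separate PGK promoter drives puromycin N-acetyltransferase so that transduced cells can be selected. The SFB tag allows tandem affinity purification and epitope detection. This makes the construct suited to mapping which GNB1L WD repeats are needed for its interactions or function, in the context of the depositors' CRISPR-screen study of DNA damage signaling regulators.
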