Addgene plasmid #224385: pLenti_CMV_Puro_SFB_GNB1L_WD 4 deletion
Purpose: Lenti plasmid for generating GNB1L _WD 4 domain depleted expressing stable cell lines
Depositing lab: Junjie Chen. Depositing organization: University of Texas MD Anderson Cancer Center. Publication: FACS-based genome-wide CRISPR screens define key regulators of DNA damage signaling pathways. Huang M, Yao F, Nie L, Wang C, Su D, Zhang H, Li S, Tang M, Feng X, Yu B, Chen Z, Wang S, Yin L, Mou L, Hart T, Chen J. Mol Cell. 2023 Aug 3;83(15):2810-2828.e6. doi: 10.1016/j.molcel.2023.07.004. PubMed 37541219.
Backbone
  Vector backbone: pLenti-CMV-Puro
  Vector type: Mammalian Expression, Bacterial Expression
  Selectable markers: Puromycin
Growth in bacteria
  Bacterial resistance: Ampicillin, 100 μg/mL
  Growth temperature: 37°C
  Growth strain: NEB Stable
  Copy number: High Copy
Gene/Insert
  Gene/Insert name: GNB1L
  Species: H. sapiens (human)
  Mutation: WD 4 domain deleted (aa 153-195)
  Entrez Gene: GNB1L (a.k.a. DGCRK3, FKSG1, GY2, WDR14, WDVCF)
  Cloning method: Gateway Cloning
Terms and licenses: Academic/Nonprofit Terms; Industry Terms: Not Available to Industry
How to cite: pLenti_CMV_Puro_SFB_GNB1L_WD 4 deletion was a gift from Junjie Chen (Addgene plasmid # 224385 ; http://n2t.net/addgene:224385 ; RRID:Addgene_224385)
